Addgene plasmid #217440: HIV-1-GFP ΔEnv CA M66I
Purpose: HIV-1 reporter vector that is env-deficient and expresses eGFP in place of nef; contains 5' and 3' LTRs, gag, pol, tat, and rev, but does not express vif, vpr, or vpu (with M66I mutation in CA).
Depositing lab: Jarrod Johnson. Depositing organization: University of Utah. Publication: Cell-free assays reveal that the HIV-1 capsid protects reverse transcripts from cGAS immune sensing. Scott TM, Arnold LM, Powers JA, McCann DA, Rowe AB, Christensen DE, Pereira MJ, Zhou W, Torrez RM, Iwasa JH, Kranzusch PJ, Sundquist WI, Johnson JS. PLoS Pathog. 2025 Jan 28;21(1):e1012206. doi: 10.1371/journal.ppat.1012206. PubMed 39874383.
Backbone
  Vector backbone: HIV-1 LTR
  Vector type: Lentiviral
Growth in bacteria
  Bacterial resistance: Ampicillin, 100 μg/mL
  Growth temperature: 37°C
  Growth strain: NEB Stable
  Copy number: High Copy
Gene/Insert
  Gene/Insert name: gag/pol
  Species: HIV-1
  Mutation: CA M66I
  Cloning method: Gibson Cloning
Terms and licenses: Academic/Nonprofit Terms; Industry Terms: Not Available to Industry
How to cite: HIV-1-GFP ΔEnv CA M66I was a gift from Jarrod Johnson (Addgene plasmid # 217440 ; http://n2t.net/addgene:217440 ; RRID:Addgene_217440)
