[The description below was written by a language model from this plasmid's Addgene catalogue record and pLannotate feature annotations shown in this document.]
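Description:
HIV-1-GFP ΔEnv CA M66I is a near-full-length HIV-1 proviral reporter plasmid of about 13.5 kb, classed as a lentiviral vector. It is maintained in E. coli on a high-copy ColE1/pUC-type origin with ampicillin selection through the β-lactamase gene. The bacterial backbone also carries short remnants of lacI, lacZα, rop and bom. Small fragments matching human genes lie next to the viral sequences, possibly flanking genomic DNA carried over from the original proviral clone, although the record does not say so.

The viral portion is bounded by 5' and 3' LTRs. The automated annotation labels only the R-U5-like segments, and nef-homologous sequence upstream of each reflects the nef/U3 overlap. After the packaging signal Ψ come intact gag and pol reading frames, followed by a vpr fragment, a tat exon and a partial env sequence. According to the catalogue entry, the construct expresses gag, pol, tat and rev but not vif, vpr, vpu or a functional envelope. EGFP sits in the nef position behind a short cloning-site remnant, with residual nef sequence downstream, so infected cells report LTR-driven viral gene expression by green fluorescence. Because env is defective, infectious particles require an envelope glycoprotein supplied in trans, and infection is limited to a single round.

The defining feature is the M66I substitution in the capsid (CA) domain of gag, introduced by Gibson cloning. The associated study examines how the HIV-1 capsid shields reverse transcripts from cGAS innate immune sensing, so the plasmid serves as a capsid-mutant counterpart for comparison in infection and sensing experiments. The record does not describe the phenotype of the mutation.
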