Features (pLannotate 1.2.2; 21 found; start..end, strand, type, name):
     33..221     +  CDS            EEF1AKMT2 (fragment): EFMT2_HUMAN - Also known as C10orf138, METTL10 From Homo sapiens (Human).
    560..614     -  CDS            lacI (fragment): lac repressor; lacI; The lac repressor binds to the lac operator to inhibit transcription in E. coli. This inhibition can be relieved by adding lactose or isopropyl-β-D-thiogalactopyranoside (IPTG).
    797..1385    -  rep_origin     ori: high-copy-number ColE1/pMB1/pBR322/pUC origin of replication
   1556..2416    -  CDS            AmpR: β-lactamase; bla; confers resistance to ampicillin, carbenicillin, and related antibiotics
   2417..2521    -  promoter       AmpR promoter: bla
   2616..2651    +  CDS            rop (fragment): Rop protein, which maintains plasmids at low copy number; rop
   2753..2852    +  misc_feature   bom (fragment): basis of mobility region from pBR322
   2858..2924    -  CDS            lacZα (fragment): LacZα fragment of β-galactosidase; lacZ fragment
   4102..4431    +  CDS            nef (fragment): NEF_HV1A2 - Experimental evidence at protein level: Swiss-Prot protein existence level 1. Extracellular Nef protein targets CD4(+) T-lymphocytes for apoptosis by interacting with CXCR4 surface receptors. From Human immunodeficiency virus type 1 group M subtype B (isolate ARV2/SF2) (HIV-1).
   4556..4736    +  LTR            5' LTR (truncated): truncated 5' long terminal repeat (LTR) from HIV-1
   4784..4908    +  misc_feature   HIV-1 Ψ: packaging signal of human immunodeficiency virus type 1
   4892..6394    +  CDS            HIV-1 gag (sequence partly withheld): gag protein from human immunodeficiency virus 1; gag
   6187..9198    +  CDS            HIV-1 pol: pol protein from human immunodeficiency virus 1; pol
   9230..9352    +  CDS            vpr (fragment): VPR_HV1H2 - Experimental evidence at protein level: Swiss-Prot protein existence level 1. During virus replication, may deplete host UNG protein, and incude G2-M cell cycle arrest. Acts by targeting specific host proteins for degradation by the 26S proteasome, through association with the cellular CUL4A-DDB1 E3 ligase complex by direct interaction with host VPRPB/DCAF-1. Cell cycle arrest reportedly occurs within hours of infection and is not blocked by antiviral agents, suggesting that it is initiated by the VPR carried into the virion. Additionally, VPR induces apoptosis in a cell cycle depe
   9336..9551    +  CDS            tat (fragment): TAT_HV1H2 - Experimental evidence at protein level: Swiss-Prot protein existence level 1. Extracellular circulating Tat can be endocytosed by surrounding uninfected cells via the binding to several surface receptors such as CD26, CXCR4, heparan sulfate proteoglycans (HSPG) or LDLR. Neurons are rarely infected, but they internalize Tat via their LDLR. Through its interaction with nuclear HATs, Tat is potentially able to control the acetylation-dependent cellular gene expression. Modulates the expression of many cellular genes involved in cell survival, proliferation or in coding for cytokines o
   9574..10866   +  CDS            env (fragment): ENV_HV1B1 - Experimental evidence at protein level: Swiss-Prot protein existence level 1. [Transmembrane protein gp41]: Acts as a class I viral fusion protein. Under the current model, the protein has at least 3 conformational states: pre-fusion native state, pre-hairpin intermediate state, and post-fusion hairpin state. During fusion of viral and target intracellular membranes, the coiled coil regions (heptad repeats) assume a trimer-of-hairpins structure, positioning the fusion peptide in close proximity to the C-terminal region of the ectodomain. The formation of this structure appears to d
  10913..10947   +  misc_feature   MCS (fragment): multiple cloning site
  10961..11680   +  CDS            EGFP: the original enhanced GFP (Yang et al., 1996) mammalian codon-optimized
  11688..12209   +  CDS            nef (fragment): NEF_HV1BR - Experimental evidence at protein level: Swiss-Prot protein existence level 1. Extracellular Nef protein targets CD4(+) T-lymphocytes for apoptosis by interacting with CXCR4 surface receptors (PubMed:14990729). From Human immunodeficiency virus type 1 group M subtype B (isolate BRU/LAI) (HIV-1).
  12334..12514   +  LTR            5' LTR (truncated): truncated 5' long terminal repeat (LTR) from HIV-1
  12688..12768   +  CDS            C8orf44 (fragment): CH044_HUMAN - Experimental evidence at transcript level: Swiss-Prot protein existence level 2. From Homo sapiens (Human).
>Addgene plasmid #217440 | HIV-1-GFP ΔEnv CA M66I | addgene full sequence | sequence record 426705 | Addgene NGS Result
ATTTTTGAGACAGGGTCTCACTCTGTCACCTAGGCTGGAGTGCAGTGGTGCAATCACAGCTCACTGCAGC
CTCAACGTCGTAAGCTCAAGCGATCCTCCCACCTCAGCCTGCCTGGTAGCTGAGACTACAAGCGACGCCC
CAGTTAATTTTTGTATTTTTGGTAGAGGCAGCGTTTTGCCGTGTGGCCCTGGCTGGTCTCGAACTCCTGG
GCTCAAGTGATCCAGCCTCAGCCTCCCAAAGTGCTGGGACAACCGGGGCCAGTCACTGCACCTGGCCCTA
AACCATAATTTCTAATCTTTTGGCTAATTTGTTAGTCCTACAAAGGCAGTCTAGTCCCCAGGCAAAAAGG
GGGTTTGTTTCGGGAAAGGGCTGTTACTGTCTTTGTTTCAAACTATAAACTAAGTTCCTCCTAAACTTAG
TTCGGCCTACACCCAGGAATGAACAAGGAGAGCTTGGAGGTTAGAAGCACGATGGAATTGGTTAGGTCAG
ATCTCTTTCACTGTCTGAGTTATAATTTTGCAATGGTGGTTCAAAGACTGCCCGCTTCTGACACCAGTCG
CTGCATTAATGAATCGGCCAACGCGCGGGGAGAGGCGGTTTGCGTATTGGGCGCTCTTCCGCTTCCTCGC
TCACTGACTCGCTGCGCTCGGTCGTTCGGCTGCGGCGAGCGGTATCAGCTCACTCAAAGGCGGTAATACG
GTTATCCACAGAATCAGGGGATAACGCAGGAAAGAACATGTGAGCAAAAGGCCAGCAAAAGGCCAGGAAC
CGTAAAAAGGCCGCGTTGCTGGCGTTTTTCCATAGGCTCCGCCCCCCTGACGAGCATCACAAAAATCGAC
GCTCAAGTCAGAGGTGGCGAAACCCGACAGGACTATAAAGATACCAGGCGTTTCCCCCTGGAAGCTCCCT
CGTGCGCTCTCCTGTTCCGACCCTGCCGCTTACCGGATACCTGTCCGCCTTTCTCCCTTCGGGAAGCGTG
GCGCTTTCTCATAGCTCACGCTGTAGGTATCTCAGTTCGGTGTAGGTCGTTCGCTCCAAGCTGGGCTGTG
TGCACGAACCCCCCGTTCAGCCCGACCGCTGCGCCTTATCCGGTAACTATCGTCTTGAGTCCAACCCGGT
AAGACACGACTTATCGCCACTGGCAGCAGCCACTGGTAACAGGATTAGCAGAGCGAGGTATGTAGGCGGT
GCTACAGAGTTCTTGAAGTGGTGGCCTAACTACGGCTACACTAGAAGAACAGTATTTGGTATCTGCGCTC
TGCTGAAGCCAGTTACCTTCGGAAAAAGAGTTGGTAGCTCTTGATCCGGCAAACAAACCACCGCTGGTAG
CGGTGGTTTTTTTGTTTGCAAGCAGCAGATTACGCGCAGAAAAAAAGGATCTCAAGAAGATCCTTTGATC
TTTTCTACGGGGTCTGACGCTCAGTGGAACGAAAACTCACGTTAAGGGATTTTGGTCATGAGATTATCAA
AAAGGATCTTCACCTAGATCCTTTTAAATTAAAAATGAAGTTTTAAATCAATCTAAAGTATATATGAGTA
AACTTGGTCTGACAGTTACCAATGCTTAATCAGTGAGGCACCTATCTCAGCGATCTGTCTATTTCGTTCA
TCCATAGTTGCCTGACTCCCCGTCGTGTAGATAACTACGATACGGGAGGGCTTACCATCTGGCCCCAGTG
CTGCAATGATACCGCGAGACCCACGCTCACCGGCTCCAGATTTATCAGCAATAAACCAGCCAGCCGGAAG
GGCCGAGCGCAGAAGTGGTCCTGCAACTTTATCCGCCTCCATCCAGTCTATTAATTGTTGCCGGGAAGCT
AGAGTAAGTAGTTCGCCAGTTAATAGTTTGCGCAACGTTGTTGCCATTGCTACAGGCATCGTGGTGTCAC
GCTCGTCGTTTGGTATGGCTTCATTCAGCTCCGGTTCCCAACGATCAAGGCGAGTTACATGATCCCCCAT
GTTGTGCAAAAAAGCGGTTAGCTCCTTCGGTCCTCCGATCGTTGTCAGAAGTAAGTTGGCCGCAGTGTTA
TCACTCATGGTTATGGCAGCACTGCATAATTCTCTTACTGTCATGCCATCCGTAAGATGCTTTTCTGTGA
CTGGTGAGTACTCAACCAAGTCATTCTGAGAATAGTGTATGCGGCGACCGAGTTGCTCTTGCCCGGCGTC
AATACGGGATAATACCGCGCCACATAGCAGAACTTTAAAAGTGCTCATCATTGGAAAACGTTCTTCGGGG
CGAAAACTCTCAAGGATCTTACCGCTGTTGAGATCCAGTTCGATGTAACCCACTCGTGCACCCAACTGAT
CTTCAGCATCTTTTACTTTCACCAGCGTTTCTGGGTGAGCAAAAACAGGAAGGCAAAATGCCGCAAAAAA
GGGAATAAGGGCGACACGGAAATGTTGAATACTCATACTCTTCCTTTTTCAATATTATTGAAGCATTTAT
CAGGGTTATTGTCTCATGAGCGGATACATATTTGAATGTATTTAGAAAAATAAACAAATAGGGGTTCCGC
GCACATTTCCCCGAAAAGTGCCACCTGACGTCTAAGAAACCATTATTATCATGACATTAACCTATAAAAA
TAGGCGTATCACGAGGCCCTTTCGTCTCGCGCGTTTCGGTGATGACGGTGAAAACCTCTGACACATGCAG
CTCCCGGAGACGGTCACAGCTTGTCTGTAAGCGGATGCCGGGAGCAGACAAGCCCGTCAGGGCGCGTCAG
CGGGTGTTGGCGGGTGTCGGGGCTGGCTTAACTATGCGGCATCAGAGCAGATTGTACTGAGAGTGCACCA
TATGCGGTGTGAAATACCGCACAGATGCGTAAGGAGAAAATACCGCATCAGGCGCCATTCGCCATTCAGG
CTGCGCAACTGTTGGGAAGGGCGATCGGTGCGGGCCTCTTCGCTATTACGCCAGGGGAGGCAGAGATTGC
AGTAAGCTGAGATCGCAGCACTGCACTCCAGCCTGGGCGACAGAGTAAGACTCTGTCTCAAAAATAAAAT
AAATAAATCAATCAGATATTCCAATCTTTTCCTTTATTTATTTATTTATTTTCTATTTTGGAAACACAGT
CCTTCCTTATTCCAGAATTACACATATATTCTATTTTTCTTTATATGCTCCAGTTTTTTTTAGACCTTCA
CCTGAAATGTGTGTATACAAAATCTAGGCCAGTCCAGCAGAGCCTAAAGGTAAAAAATAAAATAATAAAA
AATAAATAAAATCTAGCTCACTCCTTCACATCAAAATGGAGATACAGCTGTTAGCATTAAATACCAAATA
ACCCATCTTGTCCTCAATAATTTTAAGCGCCTCTCTCCACCACATCTAACTCCTGTCAAAGGCATGTGCC
CCTTCCGGGCGCTCTGCTGTGCTGCCAACCAACTGGCATGTGGACTCTGCAGGGTCCCTAACTGCCAAGC
CCCACAGTGTGCCCTGAGGCTGCCCCTTCCTTCTAGCGGCTGCCCCCACTCGGCTTTGCTTTCCCTAGTT
TCAGTTACTTGCGTTCAGCCAAGGTCTGAAACTAGGTGCGCACAGAGCGGTAAGACTGCGAGAGAAAGAG
ACCAGCTTTACAGGGGGTTTATCACAGTGCACCCTGACAGTCGTCAGCCTCACAGGGGGTTTATCACATT
GCACCCTGACAGTCGTCAGCCTCACAGGGGGTTTATCACAGTGCACCCTTACAATCATTCCATTTGATTC
ACAATTTTTTTAGTCTCTACTGTGCCTAACTTGTAAGTTAAATTTGATCAGAGGTGTGTTCCCAGAGGGG
AAAACAGTATATACAGGGTTCAGTACTATCGCATTTCAGGCCTCCACCTGGGTCTTGGAATGTGTCCCCC
GAGGGGTGATGACTACCTCAGTTGGATCTCCACAGGTCACAGTGACACAAGATAACCAAGACACCTCCCA
AGGCTACCACAATGGGCCGCCCTCCACGTGCACATGGCCGGAGGAACTGCCATGTCGGAGGTGCAAGCAC
ACCTGCGCATCAGAGTCCTTGGTGTGGAGGGAGGGACCAGCGCAGCTTCCAGCCATCCACCTGATGAACA
GAACCTAGGGAAAGCCCCAGTTCTACTTACACCAGGAAAGGCTGGAAGGGCTAATTTGGTCCCAAAAAAG
ACAAGAGATCCTTGATCTGTGGATCTACCACACACAAGGCTACTTCCCTGATTGGCAGAACTACACACCA
GGGCCAGGGATCAGATATCCACTGACCTTTGGATGGTGCTTCAAGTTAGTACCAGTTGAACCAGAGCAAG
TAGAAGAGGCCAATGAAGGAGAGAACAACAGCTTGTTACACCCTATGAGCCAGCATGGGATGGAGGACCC
GGAGGGAGAAGTATTAGTGTGGAAGTTTGACAGCCTCCTAGCATTTCGTCACATGGCCCGAGAGCTGCAT
CCGGAGTACTACAAAGACTGCTGACATCGAGCTTTCTACAAGGGACTTTCCGCTGGGGACTTTCCAGGGA
GGTGTGGCCTGGGCGGGACTGGGGAGTGGCGAGCCCTCAGATGCTACATATAAGCAGCTGCTTTTTGCCT
GTACTGGGTCTCTCTGGTTAGACCAGATCTGAGCCTGGGAGCTCTCTGGCTAACTAGGGAACCCACTGCT
TAAGCCTCAATAAAGCTTGCCTTGAGTGCTTCAAGTAGTGTGTGCCCGTCTGTTGTGTGACTCTGGTAAC
TAGAGATCCCTCAGACCCTTTTAGTCAGTGTGGAAAATCTCTAGCAGTGGCGCCCGAACAGGGACTTGAA
AGCGAAAGTAAAGCCAGAGGAGATCTCTCGACGCAGGACTCGGCTTGCTGAAGCGCGCACGGCAAGAGGC
GAGGGGCGGCGACTGGTGAGTACGCCAAAAATTTTGACTAGCGGAGGCTAGAAGGAGAGAGATGGGTGCG
AGAGCGTCGGTATTAAGCGGGGGAGAATTAGATAAATGGGAAAAAATTCGGTTAAGGCCAGGGGGAAAGA
AACAATATAAACTAAAACATATAGTATGGGCAAGCAGGGAGCTAGAACGATTCGCAGTTAATCCTGGCCT
TTTAGAGACATCAGAAGGCTGTAGACAAATACTGGGACAGCTACAACCATCCCTTCAGACAGGATCAGAA
GAACTTAGATCATTATATAATACAATAGCAGTCCTCTATTGTGTGCATCAAAGGATAGATGTAAAAGACA
CCAAGGAAGCCTTAGATAAGATAGAGGAAGAGCAAAACAAAAGTAAGAAAAAGGCACAGCAAGCAGCAGC
TGACACAGGAAACAACAGCCAGGTCAGCCAAAATTACCCTATAGTGCAGAACCTCCAGGGGCAAATGGTA
CATCAGGCCATATCACCTAGAACTTTAAATGCATGGGTAAAAGTAGTAGAAGAGAAGGCTTTCAGCCCAG
AAGTAATACCCATGTTTTCAGCATTATCAGAAGGAGCCACCCCACAAGATTTAAATACCATGCTAAACAC
AGTGGGGGGACATCAAGCAGCCATCCAAATGTTAAAAGAGACCATCAATGAGGAAGCTGCAGAATGGGAT
AGATTGCATCCAGTGCATGCAGGGCCTATTGCACCAGGCCAGATGAGAGAACCAAGGGGAAGTGACATAG
CAGGAACTACTAGTACCCTTCAGGAACAAATAGGATGGATGACACATAATCCACCTATCCCAGTAGGAGA
AATCTATAAAAGATGGATAATCCTGGGATTAAATAAAATAGTAAGAATGTATAGCCCT
[222 nt withheld, positions 5729-5950]
GGGGGACCCGGCCATAAAGCAAGAGTTTTGGCTGAAGCAATGAGCCAAGTAACAAATCCAGCTACCATAA
TGATACAGAAAGGCAATTTTAGGAACCAAAGAAAGACTGTTAAGTGTTTCAATTGTGGCAAAGAAGGGCA
CATAGCCAAAAATTGCAGGGCCCCTAGGAAAAAGGGCTGTTGGAAATGTGGAAAGGAAGGACACCAAATG
AAAGATTGTACTGAGAGACAGGCTAATTTTTTAGGGAAGATCTGGCCTTCCCACAAGGGAAGGCCAGGGA
ATTTTCTTCAGAGCAGACCAGAGCCAACAGCCCCACCAGAAGAGAGCTTCAGGTTTGGGGAAGAGACAAC
AACTCCCTCTCAGAAGCAGGAGCCGATAGACAAGGAACTGTATCCTTTAGCTTCCCTCAGATCACTCTTT
GGCAGCGACCCCTCGTCACAATAAAGATAGGGGGGCAATTAAAGGAAGCTCTATTAGATACAGGAGCAGA
TGATACAGTATTAGAAGAAATGAATTTGCCAGGAAGATGGAAACCAAAAATGATAGGGGGAATTGGAGGT
TTTATCAAAGTAAGACAGTATGATCAGATACTCATAGAAATCTGCGGACATAAAGCTATAGGTACAGTAT
TAGTAGGACCTACACCTGTCAACATAATTGGAAGAAATCTGTTGACTCAGATTGGCTGCACTTTAAATTT
TCCCATTAGTCCTATTGAGACTGTACCAGTAAAATTAAAGCCAGGAATGGATGGCCCAAAAGTTAAACAA
TGGCCATTGACAGAAGAAAAAATAAAAGCATTAGTAGAAATTTGTACAGAAATGGAAAAGGAAGGAAAAA
TTTCAAAAATTGGGCCTGAAAATCCATACAATACTCCAGTATTTGCCATAAAGAAAAAAGACAGTACTAA
ATGGAGAAAATTAGTAGATTTCAGAGAACTTAATAAGAGAACTCAAGATTTCTGGGAAGTTCAATTAGGA
ATACCACATCCTGCAGGGTTAAAACAGAAAAAATCAGTAACAGTACTGGATGTGGGCGATGCATATTTTT
CAGTTCCCTTAGATAAAGACTTCAGGAAGTATACTGCATTTACCATACCTAGTATAAACAATGAGACACC
AGGGATTAGATATCAGTACAATGTGCTTCCACAGGGATGGAAAGGATCACCAGCAATATTCCAGTGTAGC
ATGACAAAAATCTTAGAGCCTTTTAGAAAACAAAATCCAGACATAGTCATCTATCAATACATGGATGATT
TGTATGTAGGATCTGACTTAGAAATAGGGCAGCATAGAACAAAAATAGAGGAACTGAGACAACATCTGTT
GAGGTGGGGATTTACCACACCAGACAAAAAACATCAGAAAGAACCTCCATTCCTTTGGATGGGTTATGAA
CTCCATCCTGATAAATGGACAGTACAGCCTATAGTGCTGCCAGAAAAGGACAGCTGGACTGTCAATGACA
TACAGAAATTAGTGGGAAAATTGAATTGGGCAAGTCAGATTTATGCAGGGATTAAAGTAAGGCAATTATG
TAAACTTCTTAGGGGAACCAAAGCACTAACAGAAGTAGTACCACTAACAGAAGAAGCAGAGCTAGAACTG
GCAGAAAACAGGGAGATTCTAAAAGAACCGGTACATGGAGTGTATTATGACCCATCAAAAGACTTAATAG
CAGAAATACAGAAGCAGGGGCAAGGCCAATGGACATATCAAATTTATCAAGAGCCATTTAAAAATCTGAA
AACAGGAAAGTATGCAAGAATGAAGGGTGCCCACACTAATGATGTGAAACAATTAACAGAGGCAGTACAA
AAAATAGCCACAGAAAGCATAGTAATATGGGGAAAGACTCCTAAATTTAAATTACCCATACAAAAGGAAA
CATGGGAAGCATGGTGGACAGAGTATTGGCAAGCCACCTGGATTCCTGAGTGGGAGTTTGTCAATACCCC
TCCCTTAGTGAAGTTATGGTACCAGTTAGAGAAAGAACCCATAATAGGAGCAGAAACTTTCTATGTAGAT
GGGGCAGCCAATAGGGAAACTAAATTAGGAAAAGCAGGATATGTAACTGACAGAGGAAGACAAAAAGTTG
TCCCCCTAACGGACACAACAAATCAGAAGACTGAGTTACAAGCAATTCATCTAGCTTTGCAGGATTCGGG
ATTAGAAGTAAACATAGTGACAGACTCACAATATGCATTGGGAATCATTCAAGCACAACCAGATAAGAGT
GAATCAGAGTTAGTCAGTCAAATAATAGAGCAGTTAATAAAAAAGGAAAAAGTCTACCTGGCATGGGTAC
CAGCACACAAAGGAATTGGAGGAAATGAACAAGTAGATAAATTGGTCAGTGCTGGAATCAGGAAAGTACT
ATTTTTAGATGGAATAGATAAGGCCCAAGAAGAACATGAGAAATATCACAGTAATTGGAGAGCAATGGCT
AGTGATTTTAACCTACCACCTGTAGTAGCAAAAGAAATAGTAGCCAGCTGTGATAAATGTCAGCTAAAAG
GGGAAGCCATGCATGGACAAGTAGACTGTAGCCCAGGAATATGGCAGCTAGATTGTACACATTTAGAAGG
AAAAGTTATCTTGGTAGCAGTTCATGTAGCCAGTGGATATATAGAAGCAGAAGTAATTCCAGCAGAGACA
GGGCAAGAAACAGCATACTTCCTCTTAAAATTAGCAGGAAGATGGCCAGTAAAAACAGTACATACAGACA
ATGGCAGCAATTTCACCAGTACTACAGTTAAGGCCGCCTGTTGGTGGGCGGGGATCAAGCAGGAATTTGG
CATTCCCTACAATCCCCAAAGTCAAGGAGTAATAGAATCTATGAATAAAGAATTAAAGAAAATTATAGGA
CAGGTAAGAGATCAGGCTGAACATCTTAAGACAGCAGTACAAATGGCAGTATTCATCCACAATTTTAAAA
GAAAAGGGGGGATTGGGGGGTACAGTGCAGGGGAAAGAATAGTAGACATAATAGCAACAGACATACAAAC
TAAAGAATTACAAAAACAAATTACAAAAATTCAAAATTTTCGGGTTTATTACAGGGACAGCAGAGATCCA
GTTTGGAAAGGACCAGCAAAGCTCCTCTGGAAAGGTGAAGGGGCAGTAGTAATACAAGATAATAGTGACA
TAAAAGTAGTGCCAAGAAGAAAAGCAAAGATCATCAGGGATTATGGAAAACAGATGGCAGGTGATGATTG
TGTGGCAAGTAGACAGGATGAGGATTAACACATGGAAAAGATTAGTAAAACACCATATGGGATTGGAAGC
CATAATAAGAATTCTGCAACAACTGCTGTTTATCCATTTCAGAATTGGGTGTCGACATAGCAGAATAGGC
GTTACTCGACAGAGGAGAGCAAGAAATGGAGCCAGTAGATCCTAGACTAGAGCCCTGGAAGCATCCAGGA
AGTCAGCCTAAAACTGCTTGTACCAATTGCTATTGTAAAAAGTGTTGCTTTCATTGCCAAGTTTGTTTCA
TGACAAAAGCCTTAGGCATCTCCTATGGCAGGAAGAAGCGGAGACAGCGACGAAGAGCTCATCAGAACAG
TCAGACTCATCAAGCTTCTCTATCAAAGCAGTAAGTAGTACATGGGCGCGCCCATGTGGCAGGAAGTAGG
AAAAGCAATGTATGCCCCTCCCATCAGTGGACAAATTAGATGTTCATCAAATATTACTGGGCTGCTATTA
ACAAGAGATGGTGGTAATAACAACAATGGGTCCGAGATCTTCAGACCTGGAGGAGGCGATATGAGGGACA
ATTGGAGAAGTGAATTATATAAATATAAAGTAGTAAAAATTGAACCATTAGGAGTAGCACCCACCAAGGC
AAAGAGAAGAGTGGTGCAGAGAGAAAAAAGAGCAGTGGGAATAGGAGCTTTGTTCCTTGGGTTCTTGGGA
GCAGCAGGAAGCACTATGGGCGCAGCGTCAATGACGCTGACGGTACAGGCCAGACAATTATTGTCTGATA
TAGTGCAGCAGCAGAACAATTTGCTGAGGGCTATTGAGGCGCAACAGCATCTGTTGCAACTCACAGTCTG
GGGCATCAAACAGCTCCAGGCAAGAATCCTGGCTGTGGAAAGATACCTAAAGGATCAACAGCTCCTGGGG
ATTTGGGGTTGCTCTGGAAAACTCATTTGCACCACTGCTGTGCCTTGGAATGCTAGTTGGAGTAATAAAT
CTCTGGAACAGATTTGGAATAACATGACCTGGATGGAGTGGGACAGAGAAATTAACAATTACACAAGCTT
AATACACTCCTTAATTGAAGAATCGCAAAACCAGCAAGAAAAGAATGAACAAGAATTATTGGAATTAGAT
AAATGGGCAAGTTTGTGGAATTGGTTTAACATAACAAATTGGCTGTGGTATATAAAATTATTCATAATGA
TAGTAGGAGGCTTGGTAGGTTTAAGAATAGTTTTTGCTGTACTTTCTATAGTGAATAGAGTTAGGCAGGG
ATATTCACCATTATCGTTTCAGACCCACCTCCCAATCCCGAGGGGACCCGACAGGCCCGAAGGAATAGAA
GAAGAAGGTGGAGAGAGAGACAGAGACAGATCCATTCGATTAGTGAACGGATCCTTAGCACTTATCTGGG
ACGATCTGCGGAGCCTGTGCCTCTTCAGCTACCACCGCTTGAGAGACTTACTCTTGATTGTAACGAGGAT
TGTGGAACTTCTGGGACGCAGGGGGTGGGAAGCCCTCAAATATTGGTGGAATCTCCTACAATATTGGAGT
CAGGAGCTAAAGAATAGTGCTGTTAGCTTGCTCAATGCCACAGCCATAGCAGTAGCTGAGGGGACAGATA
GGGTTATAGAAGTAGTACAAGGAGCTTGTAGAGCTATTCGCCACATACCTAGAAGAATAAGACAGGGCTT
GGAAAGGATTTTGCTATAAGATGGGTGGCGCGGCCGCACTCAGATCTTGAGCTCAGGCTTGGATTCTGCA
GTCGACGGTACCGCGGGCCCGGGATCCACCGGTCGCCACCATGGTGAGCAAGGGCGAGGAGCTGTTCACC
GGGGTGGTGCCCATCCTGGTCGAGCTGGACGGCGACGTAAACGGCCACAAGTTCAGCGTGTCCGGCGAGG
GCGAGGGCGATGCCACCTACGGCAAGCTGACCCTGAAGTTCATCTGCACCACCGGCAAGCTGCCCGTGCC
CTGGCCCACCCTCGTGGCCACCCTGACCTACGGCGTGCAGTGCTTCAGCCGCTACCCCGACCACATGAAG
CAGCACGACTTCTTCAAGTCCGCCATGCCCGAAGGCTACGTCCAGGAGCGCACCATCTTCTTCAAGGACG
ACGGCAACTACAAGACCCGCGCCGAGGTGAAGTTCGAGGGCGACACCCTGGTGAACCGCATCGAGCTGAA
GGGCATCGACTTCAAGGAGGACGGCAACATCCTGGGGCACAAGCTGGAGTACAACTACAACAGCCACAAC
GTCTATATCATGGCCGACAAGCAGAAGAACGGCATCAAGGTGAACTTCAAGATCCGCCACAACATCGAGG
ACGGCAGCGTGCAGCTCGCCGACCACTACCAGCAGAACACCCCCATCGGCGACGGCCCCGTGCTGCTGCC
CGACAACCACTACCTGAGCACCCAGTCCGCCCTGAGCAAAGACCCCAACGAGAAGCGCGATCACATGGTC
CTGCTGGAGTTCGTGACCGCCGCCGGGATCACTCTCGGCATGGACGAGCTGTACAAGTAAAGCGGTCGCG
ACTCGAGACCTAGAAAAACATGGAGCAATCACAAGTAGCAATACAGCAGCTAACAATGCTGCTTGTGCCT
GGCTAGAAGCACAAGAGGAGGAAGAGGTGGGTTTTCCAGTCACACCTCAGGTACCTTTAAGACCAATGAC
TTACAAGGCAGCTGTAGATCTTAGCCACTTTTTAAAAGAAAAGGGGGGACTGGAAGGGCTAATTCACTCC
CAAAGAAGACAAGATATCCTTGATCTGTGGATCTACCACACACAAGGCTACTTCCCTGATTGGCAGAACT
ACACACCAGGGCCAGGGGTCAGATATCCACTGACCTTTGGATGGTGCTACAAGCTAGTACCAGTTGAGCC
AGATAAGGTAGAAGAGGCCAATAAAGGAGAGAACACCAGCTTGTTACACCCTGTGAGCCTGCATGGAATG
GATGACCCTGAGAGAGAAGTGTTAGAGTGGAGGTTTGACAGCCGCCTAGCATTTCATCACGTGGCCCGAG
AGCTGCATCCGGAGTACTTCAAGAACTGCTGACATCGAGCTTGCTACAAGGGACTTTCCGCTGGGGACTT
TCCAGGGAGGCGTGGCCTGGGCGGGACTGGGGAGTGGCGAGCCCTCAGATGCTGCATATAAGCAGCTGCT
TTTTGCCTGTACTGGGTCTCTCTGGTTAGACCAGATCTGAGCCTGGGAGCTCTCTGGCTAACTAGGGAAC
CCACTGCTTAAGCCTCAATAAAGCTTGCCTTGAGTGCTTCAAGTAGTGTGTGCCCGTCTGTTGTGTGACT
CTGGTAACTAGAGATCCCTCAGACCCTTTTAGTCAGTGTGGAAAATCTCTAGCACCCAGGAGGTAGAGGT
TGCAGTGAGCCAAGATCGCGCCACTGCATTCCAGCCTGGGCAAGAAAACAAGACTGTCTAAAATAATAAT
AATAAGTTAAGGGTATTAAATATATTTATACATGGAGGTCATAAAAATATATATATTTGGGCTGGGCGCA
GTGGCTCACACCTGCGCCCGGCCCTTTGGGAGGCCGAGGCAGGTGGATCACCTGAGTTTGGGAGTTCCAG
ACCAGCCTGACCAACATGGAGAAACCCCTTCTCTGTGTATTTTTAGTAGATTTTATTTTATGTGTATTTT
ATTCACAGGTATTTCTGGAAAACTGAAACTGTTTTTCCTCTACTCTGATACCACAAGAATCATCAGCACA
GAGGAAGACTTCTGTGATCAAATGTGGTGGGAGAGGGAGGTTTTCACCAGCACATGAGCAGTCAGTTCTG
CCGCAGACTCGGCGGGTGTCCTTCGGTTCAGTTCCAACACCGCCTGCCTGGAGAGAGGTCAGACCACAGG
GTGAGGGCTCAGTCCCCAAGACATAAACACCCAAGACATAAACACCCAACAGGTCCACCCCGCCTGCTGC
CCAGGCAGAGCCGATTCACCAAGACGGGAATTAGGATAGAGAAAGAGTAAGTCACACAGAGCCGGCTGTG
CGGGAGAACGGAGTTCTATTATGACTCAAATCAGTCTCCCCAAGCATTCGGGGATCAGAGTTTTTAAGGA
TAACTTAGTGTGTAGGGGGCCAGTGAGTTGGAGATGAAAGCGTAGGGAGTCGAAGGTGTCCTTTTGCGCC
GAGTCAGTTCCTGGGTGGGGGCCACAAGATCGGATGAGCCAGTTTATCAATCCGGGGGTGCCAGCTGATC
CATGGAGTGCAGGGTCTGCAAAATATCTCAAGCACTGATTGATCTTAGGTTTTACAATAGTGATGTTACC
CCAGGAACAATTTGGGGAAGGTCAGAATCTTGTAGCCTGTAGCTGCATGACTCCTAAACCATAATTTCTT
TTTTGTTTTTTTTTTTTT
